>Addgene plasmid #238182 | pRCA881 - KLF4 Puro-T2A-GFP (pRCA847 backbone) | addgene full sequence | sequence record 474447 | Addgene NGS Result
GGCTCCGGTGCCCGTCAGTGGGCAGAGCGCACATCGCCCACAGTCCCCGAGAAGTTGGGGGGAGGGGTCG
GCAATTGAACCGGTGCCTAGAGAAGGTGGCGCGGGGTAAACTGGGAAAGTGATGTCGTGTACTGGCTCCG
CCTTTTTCCCGAGGGTGGGGGAGAACCGTATATAAGTGCAGTAGTCGCCGTGAACGTTCTTTTTCGCAAC
GGGTTTGCCGCCAGAACACAGGTAAGTGCCGTGTGTGGTTCCCGCGGGCCTGGCCTCTTTACGGGTTATG
GCCCTTGCGTGCCTTGAATTACTTCCACCTGGCTGCAGTACGTGATTCTTGATCCCGAGCTTCGGGTTGG
AAGTGGGTGGGAGAGTTCGAGGCCTTGCGCTTAAGGAGCCCCTTCGCCTCGTGCTTGAGTTGAGGCCTGG
CCTGGGCGCTGGGGCCGCCGCGTGCGAATCTGGTGGCACCTTCGCGCCTGTCTCGCTGCTTTCGATAAGT
CTCTAGCCATTTAAAATTTTTGATGACCTGCTGCGACGCTTTTTTTCTGGCAAGATAGTCTTGTAAATGC
GGGCCAAGATCTGCACACTGGTATTTCGGTTTTTGGGGCCGCGGGCGGCGACGGGGCCCGTGCGTCCCAG
CGCACATGTTCGGCGAGGCGGGGCCTGCGAGCGCGGCCACCGAGAATCGGACGGGGGTAGTCTCAAGCTG
GCCGGCCTGCTCTGGTGCCTGGCCTCGCGCCGCCGTGTATCGCCCCGCCCTGGGCGGCAAGGCTGGCCCG
GTCGGCACCAGTTGCGTGAGCGGAAAGATGGCCGCTTCCCGGCCCTGCTGCAGGGAGCTCAAAATGGAGG
ACGCGGCGCTCGGGAGAGCGGGCGGGTGAGTCACCCACACAAAGGAAAAGGGCCTTTCCGTCCTCAGCCG
TCGCTTCATGTGACTCCACGGAGTACCGGGCGCCGTCCAGGCACCTCGATTAGTTCTCGAGCTTTTGGAG
TACGTCGTCTTTAGGTTGGGGGGAGGGGTTTTATGCGATGGAGTTTCCCCACACTGAGTGGGTGGAGACT
GAAGTTAGGCCAGCTTGGCACTTGATGTAATTCTCCTTGGAATTTGCCCTTTTTGAGTTTGGATCTTGGT
TCATTCTCAAGCCTCAGACAGTGGTTCAAAGTTTTTTTCTTCCATTTCAGGTGTCGTGAGGCTAGCACCG
CCACCATGAGGCAGCCACCTGGCGAGTCTGACATGGCTGTCAGCGACGCGCTGCTCCCATCTTTCTCCAC
GTTCGCGTCTGGCCCGGCGGGAAGGGAGAAGACACTGCGTCAAGCAGGTGCCCCGAATAACCGCTGGCGG
GAGGAGCTCTCCCACATGAAGCGACTTCCCCCAGTGCTTCCCGGCCGCCCCTATGACCTGGCGGCGGCGA
CCGTGGCCACAGACCTGGAGAGCGGCGGAGCCGGTGCGGCTTGCGGCGGTAGCAACCTGGCGCCCCTACC
TCGGAGAGAGACCGAGGAGTTCAACGATCTCCTGGACCTGGACTTTATTCTCTCCAATTCGCTGACCCAT
CCTCCGGAGTCAGTGGCCGCCACCGTGTCCTCGTCAGCGTCAGCCTCCTCTTCGTCGTCGCCGTCGAGCA
GCGGCCCTGCCAGCGCGCCCTCCACCTGCAGCTTCACCTATCCGATCCGGGCCGGGAACGACCCGGGCGT
GGCGCCGGGCGGCACGGGCGGAGGCCTCCTCTATGGCAGGGAGTCCGCTCCCCCTCCGACGGCTCCCTTC
AACCTGGCGGACATCAACGACGTGAGCCCCTCGGGCGGCTTCGTGGCCGAGCTCCTGCGGCCAGAATTGG
ACCCGGTGTACATTCCGCCGCAGCAGCCGCAGCCGCCAGGTGGCGGGCTGATGGGCAAGTTCGTGCTGAA
GGCGTCGCTGAGCGCCCCTGGCAGCGAGTACGGCAGCCCGTCGGTCATCAGCGTCAGCAAAGGCAGCCCT
GACGGCAGCCACCCGGTGGTGGTGGCGCCCTACAACGGCGGGCCGCCGCGCACGTGCCCCAAGATCAAGC
AGGAGGCGGTCTCTTCGTGCACCCACTTGGGCGCTGGACCCCCTCTCAGCAATGGCCACCGGCCGGCTGC
ACACGACTTCCCCCTGGGGCGGCAGCTCCCCAGCAGGACTACCCCGACCCTGGGTCTTGAGGAAGTGCTG
AGCAGCAGGGACTGTCACCCTGCCCTGCCGCTTCCTCCCGGCTTCCATCCCCACCCGGGGCCCAATTACC
CATCCTTCCTGCCCGATCAGATGCAGCCGCAAGTCCCGCCGCTCCATTACCAAGAGCTCATGCCACCCGG
TTCCTGCATGCCAGAGGAGCCCAAGCCAAAGAGGGGAAGACGATCGTGGCCCCGGAAAAGGACCGCCACC
CACACTTGTGATTACGCGGGCTGCGGCAAAACCTACACAAAGAGTTCCCATCTCAAGGCACACCTGCGAA
CCCACACAGGTGAGAAACCTTACCACTGTGACTGGGACGGCTGTGGATGGAAATTCGCCCGCTCAGATGA
ACTGACCAGGCACTACCGTAAACACACGGGGCACCGCCCGTTCCAGTGCCAAAAATGCGACCGAGCATTT
TCCAGGTCGGACCACCTCGCCTTACACATGAAGAGGCATTTTTAGTAATGAACTAGTCCGTAACTTGAAA
GTATTTCGATTTCTTGGCTTTATATATCTTGTGGAAAGGACGACCATTCCGCGTGAAGTGAACTCGGACG
CGTTAAGTCGACAATCAACCTCTGGATTACAAAATTTGTGAAAGATTGACTGGTATTCTTAACTATGTTG
CTCCTTTTACGCTATGTGGATACGCTGCTTTAATGCCTTTGTATCATGCTATTGCTTCCCGTATGGCTTT
CATTTTCTCCTCCTTGTATAAATCCTGGTTGCTGTCTCTTTATGAGGAGTTGTGGCCCGTTGTCAGGCAA
CGTGGCGTGGTGTGCACTGTGTTTGCTGACGCAACCCCCACTGGTTGGGGCATTGCCACCACCTGTCAGC
TCCTTTCCGGGACTTTCGCTTTCCCCCTCCCTATTGCCACGGCGGAACTCATCGCCGCCTGCCTTGCCCG
CTGCTGGACAGGGGCTCGGCTGTTGGGCACTGACAATTCCGTGGTGTTGTCGGGGAAATCATCGTCCTTT
CCTTGGCTGCTCGCCTGTGTTGCCACCTGGATTCTGCGCGGGACGTCCTTCTGCTACGTCCCTTCGGCCC
TCAATCCAGCGGACCTTCCTTCCCGCGGCCTGCTGCCGGCTCTGCGGCCTCTTCCGCGTCTTCGCCTTCG
CCCTCAGACGAGTCGGATCTCCCTTTGGGCCGCCTCCCCGCGTCGACTTTAAGACCAATGACTTACAAGG
CAGCTGTAGATCTTAGCCACTTTTTAAAAGAAAAGGGGGGACTGGAAGGGCTAATTCACTCCCAACGAAG
ACAAGATCTGCTTTTTGCTTGTACTGGGTCTCTCTGGTTAGACCAGATCTGAGCCTGGGAGCTCTCTGGC
TAACTAGGGAACCCACTGCTTAAGCCTCAATAAAGCTTGCCTTGAGTGCTTCAAGTAGTGTGTGCCCGTC
TGTTGTGTGACTCTGGTAACTAGAGATCCCTCAGACCCTTTTAGTCAGTGTGGAAAATCTCTAGCAGTAC
GTATAGTAGTTCATGTCATCTTATTATTCAGTATTTATAACTTGCAAAGAAATGAATATCAGAGAGTGAG
AGGAACTTGTTTATTGCAGCTTATAATGGTTACAAATAAAGCAATAGCATCACAAATTTCACAAATAAAG
CATTTTTTTCACTGCATTCTAGTTGTGGTTTGTCCAAACTCATCAATGTATCTTATCATGTCTGGCTCTA
GCTATCCCGCCCCTAACTCCGCCCATCCCGCCCCTAACTCCGCCCAGTTCCGCCCATTCTCCGCCCCATG
GCTGACTAATTTTTTTTATTTATGCAGAGGCCGAGGCCGCCTCGGCCTCTGAGCTATTCCAGAAGTAGTG
AGGAGGCTTTTTTGGAGGCCTAGGGACGTACCCAATTCGCCCTATAGTGAGTCGTATTACGCGCGCTCAC
TGGCCGTCGTTTTACAACGTCGTGACTGGGAAAACCCTGGCGTTACCCAACTTAATCGCCTTGCAGCACA
TCCCCCTTTCGCCAGCTGGCGTAATAGCGAAGAGGCCCGCACCGATCGCCCTTCCCAACAGTTGCGCAGC
CTGAATGGCGAATGGG
[124 nt withheld, positions 4217-4340]
C
[91 nt withheld, positions 4342-4432]
A
[49 nt withheld, positions 4434-4482]
CCTTTGACGTTGGAGTCCACGTTCTTT
[37 nt withheld, positions 4510-4546]
ACCCTATCTCGGTCTATTCTTTTGATTTATAAGGGATTTTGCCGATTTCGGCCTATTGGTTAAAAAATGA
GCTGATTTAACAAAAATTTAACGCGAATTTTAACAAAATATTAACGCTTACAATTTAGGTGGCACTTTTC
GGGGAAATGTGCGCGGAACCCCTATTTGTTTATTTTTCTAAATACATTCAAATATGTATCCGCTCATGAG
ACAATAACCCTGATAAATGCTTCAATAATATTGAAAAAGGAAGAGTATGAGTATTCAACATTTCCGTGTC
GCCCTTATTCCCTTTTTTGCGGCATTTTGCCTTCCTGTTTTTGCTCACCCAGAAACGCTGGTGAAAGTAA
AAGATGCTGAAGATCAGTTGGGTGCACGAGTGGGTTACATCGAACTGGATCTCAACAGCGGTAAGATCCT
TGAGAGTTTTCGCCCCGAAGAACGTTTTCCAATGATGAGCACTTTTAAAGTTCTGCTATGTGGCGCGGTA
TTATCCCGTATTGACGCCGGGCAAGAGCAACTCGGTCGCCGCATACACTATTCTCAGAATGACTTGGTTG
AGTACTCACCAGTCACAGAAAAGCATCTTACGGATGGCATGACAGTAAGAGAATTATGCAGTGCTGCCAT
AACCATGAGTGATAACACTGCGGCCAACTTACTTCTGACAACGATCGGAGGACCGAAGGAGCTAACCGCT
TTTTTGCACAACATGGGGGATCATGTAACTCGCCTTGATCGTTGGGAACCGGAGCTGAATGAAGCCATAC
CAAACGACGAGCGTGACACCACGATGCCTGTAGCAATGGCAACAACGTTGCGCAAACTATTAACTGGCGA
ACTACTTACTCTAGCTTCCCGGCAACAATTAATAGACTGGATGGAGGCGGATAAAGTTGCAGGACCACTT
CTGCGCTCGGCCCTTCCGGCTGGCTGGTTTATTGCTGATAAATCTGGAGCCGGTGAGCGTGGGTCTCGCG
GTATCATTGCAGCACTGGGGCCAGATGGTAAGCCCTCCCGTATCGTAGTTATCTACACGACGGGGAGTCA
GGCAACTATGGATGAACGAAATAGACAGATCGCTGAGATAGGTGCCTCACTGATTAAGCATTGGTAACTG
TCAGACCAAGTTTACTCATATATACTTTAGATTGATTTAAAACTTCATTTTTAATTTAAAAGGATCTAGG
TGAAGATCCTTTTTGATAATCTCATGACCAAAATCCCTTAACGTGAGTTTTCGTTCCACTGAGCGTCAGA
CCCCGTAGAAAAGATCAAAGGATCTTCTTGAGATCCTTTTTTTCTGCGCGTAATCTGCTGCTTGCAAACA
AAAAAACCACCGCTACCAGCGGTGGTTTGTTTGCCGGATCAAGAGCTACCAACTCTTTTTCCGAAGGTAA
CTGGCTTCAGCAGAGCGCAGATACCAAATACTGTTCTTCTAGTGTAGCCGTAGTTAGGCCACCACTTCAA
GAACTCTGTAGCACCGCCTACATACCTCGCTCTGCTAATCCTGTTACCAGTGGCTGCTGCCAGTGGCGAT
AAGTCGTGTCTTACCGGGTTGGACTCAAGACGATAGTTACCGGATAAGGCGCAGCGGTCGGGCTGAACGG
GGGGTTCGTGCACACAGCCCAGCTTGGAGCGAACGACCTACACCGAACTGAGATACCTACAGCGTGAGCT
ATGAGAAAGCGCCACGCTTCCCGAAGGGAGAAAGGCGGACAGGTATCCGGTAAGCGGCAGGGTCGGAACA
GGAGAGCGCACGAGGGAGCTTCCAGGGGGAAACGCCTGGTATCTTTATAGTCCTGTCGGGTTTCGCCACC
TCTGACTTGAGCGTCGATTTTTGTGATGCTCGTCAGGGGGGCGGAGCCTATGGAAAAACGCCAGCAACGC
GGCCTTTTTACGGTTCCTGGCCTTTTGCTGGCCTTTTGCTCACATGTTCTTTCCTGCGTTATCCCCTGAT
TCTGTGGATAACCGTATTACCGCCTTTGAGTGAGCTGATACCGCTCGCCGCAGCCGAACGACCGAGCGCA
GCGAGTCAGTGAGCGAGGAAGCGGAAGAGCGCCCAATACGCAAACCGCCTCTCCCCGCGCGTTGGCCGAT
TCATTAATGCAGCTGGCACGACAGGTTTCCCGACTGGAAAGCGGGCAGTGAGCGCAACGCAATTAATGTG
AGTTAGCTCACTCATTAGGCACCCCAGGCTTTACACTTTATGCTTCCGGCTCGTATGTTGTGTGGAATTG
TGAGCGGATAACAATTTCACACAGGAAACAGCTATGACCATGATTACGCCAAGCGCGCAATTAACCCTCA
CTAAAGGGAACAAAAGCTGGAGCTGCAAGCTTAATGTAGTCTTATGCAATACTCTTGTAGTCTTGCAACA
TGGTAACGATGAGTTAGCAACATGCCTTACAAGGAGAGAAAAAGCACCGTGCATGCCGATTGGTGGAAGT
AAGGTGGTACGATCGTGCCTTATTAGGAAGGCAACAGACGGGTCTGACATGGATTGGACGAACCACTGAA
TTGCCGCATTGCAGAGATATTGTATTTAAGTGCCTAGCTCGATACATAAACGGGTCTCTCTGGTTAGACC
AGATCTGAGCCTGGGAGCTCTCTGGCTAACTAGGGAACCCACTGCTTAAGCCTCAATAAAGCTTGCCTTG
AGTGCTTCAAGTAGTGTGTGCCCGTCTGTTGTGTGACTCTGGTAACTAGAGATCCCTCAGACCCTTTTAG
TCAGTGTGGAAAATCTCTAGCAGTGGCGCCCGAACAGGGACTTGAAAGCGAAAGGGAAACCAGAGGAGCT
CTCTCGACGCAGGACTCGGCTTGCTGAAGCGCGCACGGCAAGAGGCGAGGGGCGGCGACTGGTGAGTACG
CCAAAAATTTTGACTAGCGGAGGCTAGAAGGAGAGAGATGGGTGCGAGAGCGTCAGTATTAAGCGGGGGA
GAATTAGATCGCGATGGGAAAAAATTCGGTTAAGGCCAGGGGGAAAGAAAAAATATAAATTAAAACATAT
AGTATGGGCAAGCAGGGAGCTAGAACGATTCGCAGTTAATCCTGGCCTGTTAGAAACATCAGAAGGCTGT
AGACAAATACTGGGACAGCTACAACCATCCCTTCAGACAGGATCAGAAGAACTTAGATCATTATATAATA
CAGTAGCAACCCTCTATTGTGTGCATCAAAGGATAGAGATAAAAGACACCAAGGAAGCTTTAGACAAGAT
AGAGGAAGAGCAAAACAAAAGTAAGACCACCGCACAGCAAGCGGCCGCTGATCTTCAGACCTGGAGGAGG
AGATATGAGGGACAATTGGAGAAGTGAATTATATAAATATAAAGTAGTAAAAATTGAACCATTAGGAGTA
GCACCCACCAAGGCAAAGAGAAGAGTGGTGCAGAGAGAAAAAAGAGCAGTGGGAATAGGAGCTTTGTTCC
TTGGGTTCTTGGGAGCAGCAGGAAGCACTATGGGCGCAGCGTCAATGACGCTGACGGTACAGGCCAGACA
ATTATTGTCTGGTATAGTGCAGCAGCAGAACAATTTGCTGAGGGCTATTGAGGCGCAACAGCATCTGTTG
CAACTCACAGTCTGGGGCATCAAGCAGCTCCAGGCAAGAATCCTGGCTGTGGAAAGATACCTAAAGGATC
AACAGCTCCTGGGGATTTGGGGTTGCTCTGGAAAACTCATTTGCACCACTGCTGTGCCTTGGAATGCTAG
TTGGAGTAATAAATCTCTGGAACAGATTTGGAATCACACGACCTGGATGGAGTGGGACAGAGAAATTAAC
AATTACACAAGCTTAATACACTCCTTAATTGAAGAATCGCAAAACCAGCAAGAAAAGAATGAACAAGAAT
TATTGGAATTAGATAAATGGGCAAGTTTGTGGAATTGGTTTAACATAACAAATTGGCTGTGGTATATAAA
ATTATTCATAATGATAGTAGGAGGCTTGGTAGGTTTAAGAATAGTTTTTGCTGTACTTTCTATAGTGAAT
AGAGTTAGGCAGGGATATTCACCATTATCGTTTCAGACCCACCTCCCAACCCCGAGGGGACCCATGCATT
GCATCTCAATTAGTCAGCAACCAGGTGTGGAAAGTCCCCAGGCTCCCCAGCAGGCAGAAGTATGCAAAGC
ATGCGTCTCAATTAGTCAGCAACCATAGTCCCGCCCCTAACTCCGCCCATCCCGCCCCTAACTCCGCCCA
GTTCCGCCCATTCTCCGCCCCATGGCTGACTAATTTTTTTTATTTATGCAGAGGCCGAGGCCGCCTCGGC
CTCTGAGCTATTCCAGAAGTAGTGAGGAGGCTTTTTTGGAGGCCTAGGCTTTTGCAAAAAGCTTTCTAGA
GGTACCACCGGAGCTTACCATGACCGAGTACAAGCCCACGGTGCGCCTCGCCACCCGCGACGACGTCCCC
AGGGCCGTACGCACCCTCGCCGCCGCGTTCGCCGACTACCCCGCCACGCGCCACACCGTCGATCCGGACC
GCCACATCGAGCGGGTCACCGAGCTGCAAGAACTCTTCCTCACGCGCGTCGGGCTCGACATCGGCAAGGT
GTGGGTCGCGGACGACGGCGCCGCCGTGGCGGTCTGGACCACGCCGGAGAGCGTCGAAGCGGGGGCGGTG
TTCGCCGAGATCGGCCCGCGCATGGCCGAGTTGAGCGGTTCCCGGCTGGCCGCGCAGCAACAGATGGAAG
GCCTCCTGGCGCCGCACCGGCCCAAGGAGCCCGCGTGGTTCCTGGCCACCGTCGGCGTCTCGCCCGACCA
CCAGGGCAAGGGTCTGGGCAGCGCCGTCGTGCTCCCCGGAGTGGAGGCGGCCGAGCGCGCCGGGGTGCCC
GCCTTCCTGGAGACCTCCGCGCCCCGCAACCTCCCCTTCTACGAGCGGCTCGGCTTCACCGTCACCGCCG
ACGTCGAGGTGCCCGAAGGACCGCGCACCTGGTGCATGACCCGCAAGCCCGGTGCCAGTGGATCGGGAGA
GGGCAGAGGAAGTCTGCTAACATGCGGTGACGTCGAGGAGAATCCTGGCCCACCGGTCGCCACCATGGTG
AGCAAGGGCGAGGAGCTGTTCACCGGGGTGGTGCCCATCCTGGTCGAGCTGGACGGCGACGTAAACGGCC
ACAAGTTCAGCGTGTCCGGCGAGGGCGAGGGCGATGCCACCTACGGCAAGCTGACCCTGAAGTTCATCTG
CACCACCGGCAAGCTGCCCGTGCCCTGGCCCACCCTCGTGACCACCCTGACCTACGGCGTGCAGTGCTTC
AGCCGCTACCCCGACCACATGAAGCAGCACGACTTCTTCAAGTCCGCCATGCCCGAAGGCTACGTCCAGG
AGCGCACCATCTTCTTCAAGGACGACGGCAACTACAAGACCCGCGCCGAGGTGAAGTTCGAGGGCGACAC
CCTGGTGAACCGCATCGAGCTGAAGGGCATCGACTTCAAGGAGGACGGCAACATCCTGGGGCACAAGCTG
GAGTACAACTACAACAGCCACAACGTCTATATCATGGCCGACAAGCAGAAGAACGGCATCAAGGTGAACT
TCAAGATCCGCCACAACATCGAGGACGGCAGCGTGCAGCTCGCCGACCACTACCAGCAGAACACCCCCAT
CGGCGACGGCCCCGTGCTGCTGCCCGACAACCACTACCTGAGCACCCAGTCCGCCCTGAGCAAAGACCCC
AACGAGAAGCGCGATCACATGGTCCTGCTGGAGTTCGTGACCGCCGCCGGGATCACTCTCGGCATGGACG
AGCTGTACAAGTAACGAATTCTAGATCTTGAGACAAATGGCAGTATTCATCCACAATTTTAAAAGAAAAG
GGGGGATTGGGGGGTACAGTGCAGGGGAAAGAATAGTAGACATAATAGCAACAGACATACAAACTAAAGA
ATTACAAAAACAAATTACAAAAATTCAAAATTTTCGGGTTTATTACAGGGACAGCAGAGATCCACTTTGG
CGCCGGCTCGAGGCCTGCAGGTGCAAAGATGGATAAAGTTTTAAACAGAGAGGAATCTTTGCAGCTAATG
GACCTTCTAGGTCTTGAAAGGAGTGGGAATT
Features (pLannotate 1.2.2; 32 found; start..end, strand, type, name):
      1..1179    +  promoter       EF-1α promoter: strong constitutive promoter for human elongation factor EF-1α
   1196..2632    +  CDS            Klf4: KLF4_MOUSE - Also known as Ezf, Gklf, Zie. Experimental evidence at protein level: Swiss-Prot protein existence level 1. Transcription factor; can act both as activator and as repressor. Binds the 5'-CACCC-3' core sequence. Binds to the promoter region of its own gene and can activate its own transcription. Regulates the expression of key transcription factors during embryonic development. Plays an important role in maintaining embryonic stem cells, and in preventing their differentiation. Required for establishing the barrier function of the skin and for postnatal maturation and maintenance o
   2648..2701    +  promoter       U6 promoter (fragment): RNA polymerase III promoter for human U6 snRNA
   2743..3331    +  misc_feature   WPRE: woodchuck hepatitis virus posttranscriptional regulatory element
   3382..3401    +  misc_feature   cPPT/CTS (fragment): central polypurine tract and central termination sequence of HIV-1
   3403..3636    +  LTR            3' LTR (ΔU3): self-inactivating 3' long terminal repeat (LTR) from HIV-1
   3714..3835    +  polyA_signal   SV40 poly(A) signal: SV40 polyadenylation signal
   3875..4010    +  rep_origin     SV40 ori: SV40 origin of replication
   4031..4049    -  promoter       T7 promoter: promoter for bacteriophage T7 RNA polymerase
   4057..4212    +  CDS            lacZα (fragment): LacZα fragment of β-galactosidase; lacZ fragment
   4217..4645    +  rep_origin     f1 ori (sequence partly withheld): f1 bacteriophage origin of replication; arrow indicates direction of (+) strand synthesis
   4698..4802    +  promoter       AmpR promoter: bla
   4803..5663    +  CDS            AmpR: β-lactamase; bla; confers resistance to ampicillin, carbenicillin, and related antibiotics
   5834..6422    +  rep_origin     ori: high-copy-number ColE1/pMB1/pBR322/pUC origin of replication
   6605..6697    +  CDS            lacI (fragment): lac repressor; lacI; The lac repressor binds to the lac operator to inhibit transcription in E. coli. This inhibition can be relieved by adding lactose or isopropyl-β-D-thiogalactopyranoside (IPTG).
   6710..6731    +  protein_bind   CAP binding site: CAP binding activates transcription in the presence of cAMP. E. coli catabolite activator protein
   6746..6776    +  promoter       lac promoter: promoter for the E. coli lac operon
   6784..6800    +  protein_bind   lac operator: The lac repressor binds to the lac operator to inhibit transcription in E. coli. This inhibition can be relieved by adding lactose or isopropyl-β-D-thiogalactopyranoside (IPTG). lac repressor encoded by lacI
   6845..6863    +  promoter       T3 promoter: promoter for bacteriophage T3 RNA polymerase
   6891..7117    +  promoter       RSV promoter: Rous sarcoma virus enhancer/promoter
   7118..7298    +  LTR            5' LTR (truncated): truncated 5' long terminal repeat (LTR) from HIV-1
   7345..7470    +  misc_feature   HIV-1 Ψ: packaging signal of human immunodeficiency virus type 1
   7454..7817    +  CDS            HIV-1 gag (fragment): gag protein from human immunodeficiency virus 1; gag
   7963..8196    +  misc_feature   RRE: The Rev response element (RRE) of HIV-1 allows for Rev-dependent mRNA export from the nucleus to the cytoplasm.
   8573..8599    +  CDS            Rev (fragment): human immunodeficiency virus 1 (HIV-1) Rev protein; rev; enhances nuclear export of unspliced and incompletely spliced viral mRNAs
   8606..8629    +  promoter       SV40 promoter (fragment): SV40 early promoter
   8630..8701    +  promoter       SV40 promoter (fragment): SV40 enhancer and early promoter
   8725..8860    +  rep_origin     SV40 ori: SV40 origin of replication
   8906..9502    +  CDS            PuroR (fragment): puromycin N-acetyltransferase; pac from Streptomyces; confers resistance to puromycin
   9581..10300   +  CDS            EGFP: the original enhanced GFP (Yang et al., 1996) mammalian codon-optimized
  10343..10460   +  misc_feature   cPPT/CTS: central polypurine tract and central termination sequence of HIV-1
  10525..10591   +  CDS            small t antigen (fragment): SV40 (simian virus 40) small t antigen
