[The description below was written by a language model from this plasmid's Addgene catalogue record and pLannotate feature annotations shown in this document.]
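Description:
pRCA881 is a third-generation-style, self-inactivating lentiviral transfer vector built on the pRCA847 backbone for overexpressing the transcription factor KLF4 in mammalian cells. In bacteria it replicates from a high-copy ColE1/pUC-type origin and is selected with ampicillin (AmpR); an f1 origin and leftover lac/T7/T3 cloning-vector elements are also present. The viral portion has an RSV promoter driving a truncated HIV-1 5' LTR, followed by the Ψ packaging signal with a gag fragment, the RRE for Rev-dependent export of the genomic RNA, a cPPT/CTS, a WPRE, and a ΔU3 3' LTR that inactivates LTR promoter activity after integration. An SV40 poly(A) signal and SV40 origin lie downstream of the 3' LTR.

Between the LTRs are two expression units. An SV40 early promoter region precedes a puromycin N-acetyltransferase coding sequence followed by EGFP. By the construct's name, these are linked through a T2A self-cleaving peptide, although T2A is not itself annotated, so transduced cells can be selected with puromycin and tracked by fluorescence. Downstream, past the cPPT/CTS, the EF-1α promoter drives the KLF4 ORF, with the WPRE enhancing transcript expression. A short U6 promoter fragment sits just after the ORF; the record does not explain its function.

The catalogue lists the insert as human/synthetic KLF4, whereas the automated annotation matched it to the mouse Klf4 protein, probably because of close homology. The catalogue also lists GFP as an N-terminal tag, but the feature layout places EGFP in the separate marker cassette rather than fused to KLF4. The associated work used such vectors for transcription factor perturbation studies in fibroblasts.
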