Addgene plasmid #238182: pRCA881 - KLF4 Puro-T2A-GFP (pRCA847 backbone)
Purpose: Lentiviral vector for overexpression KLF4 ORF from a EF1a promoter
Depositing lab: Thomas Norman. Depositing organization: Memorial Sloan-Kettering Cancer Center. Publication: Comprehensive transcription factor perturbations recapitulate fibroblast transcriptional states. Southard KM, Ardy RC, Tang A, O'Sullivan DD, Metzner E, Guruvayurappan K, Norman TM. Nat Genet. 2025 Aug 6. doi: 10.1038/s41588-025-02284-1. PubMed 40770575.
Backbone
  Vector backbone: pRCA847
  Vector type: Lentiviral
  Selectable markers: Puromycin
Growth in bacteria
  Bacterial resistance: Ampicillin, 100 μg/mL
  Growth temperature: 30°C
  Growth strain: NEB Stable
  Copy number: Unknown
Gene/Insert
  Gene/Insert name: KLF4
  Species: H. sapiens (human), Synthetic
  Entrez Gene: KLF4 (a.k.a. EZF, GKLF)
  Tag / fusion protein: GFP (N terminal on backbone)
  Cloning method: Restriction Enzyme; 5′ cloning site Unknown (unknown if destroyed)
Terms and licenses: Academic/Nonprofit Terms; Industry Terms: Not Available to Industry
Depositor comments: Please visit https://doi.org/10.1101/2024.07.31.606073 for bioRxiv preprint.
How to cite: pRCA881 - KLF4 Puro-T2A-GFP (pRCA847 backbone) was a gift from Thomas Norman (Addgene plasmid # 238182 ; http://n2t.net/addgene:238182 ; RRID:Addgene_238182)
